Addgene plasmid #183152: pYL322d1/eGFP-C
Purpose: (Empty Backbone) Plant transient expression vector containing eGFP tag. Unique nucleotide sequences Uc and Ud for cloning at C terminus of eGFP.
Depositing lab: Yao-Guang Liu & Qinlong Zhu. Depositing organization: South China Agricultural University (SCAU). Publication: All-in-one: A Robust Fluorescent Fusion Protein Vector Toolbox for Protein Localization and BiFC Analyses in Plants. Han J, Ma K, Li H, Su J, Zhou L, Tang J, Zhang S, Hou Y, Chen L, Liu YG, Zhu Q. Plant Biotechnol J. 2022 Feb 18. doi: 10.1111/pbi.13790. PubMed 35179286.
Backbone
  Vector backbone: pYL322d1
  Vector type: Plant Expression
Growth in bacteria
  Bacterial resistance: Chloramphenicol, 25 μg/mL
  Growth temperature: 37°C
  Growth strain: DH5alpha
  Copy number: Unknown
Gene/Insert
  Gene/Insert name: None
Terms and licenses: Academic/Nonprofit Terms; Industry Terms: Not Available to Industry
How to cite: pYL322d1/eGFP-C was a gift from Yao-Guang Liu & Qinlong Zhu (Addgene plasmid # 183152 ; http://n2t.net/addgene:183152 ; RRID:Addgene_183152)
