[The description below was written by a language model from this plasmid's Addgene catalogue record and pLannotate feature annotations shown in this document.]
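Description:
pYL322d1/eGFP-C is an empty-backbone plant expression vector of about 5.1 kb, built on pYL322d1 and intended for transient expression of eGFP fusion proteins in plant cells. It is maintained in E. coli through a high-copy ColE1/pUC-type origin and selected with chloramphenicol via a chloramphenicol acetyltransferase (CmR) gene. A pBR322 bom region is also annotated. The short fragments of gentamicin and β-lactamase genes, rop, lacI, lacZα and the f1 origin appear to be non-functional remnants of earlier cloning steps. A lac promoter/operator with CAP site and T7 and SP6 promoter sequences are also present in the backbone.

The plant cassette is driven by an enhanced CaMV 35S promoter with a duplicated enhancer. It is followed by a sequence matching the 5' leader pseudoknot of tobacco etch virus, a leader type commonly used to boost translation. Next come the EGFP coding sequence and a CaMV polyadenylation signal. No gene of interest is present. According to the record, unique nucleotide sequences called Uc and Ud allow cloning at the C terminus of eGFP, so an inserted protein would be expressed with eGFP at its N-terminal end. These sites are not annotated in the feature table but presumably lie in the gap between EGFP and the terminator.

One complete loxP site and one partial loxP match flank the region containing the expression cassette. This suggests the backbone was designed for Cre-mediated transfer of cassettes, though the record does not state that use. The vector belongs to a fluorescent fusion protein toolbox for subcellular localization and BiFC analyses in plants.
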