Features (pLannotate 1.2.2; 20 found; start..end, strand, type, name):
    184..855     +  promoter       CaMV 35S promoter (enhanced): cauliflower mosaic virus 35S promoter with a duplicated enhancer region
    890..926     +  ncRNA          PK1-TEV CVMV: Accession: RF01102 - 5'-leader pseudoknot of TEV/CVMV
   1010..1726    +  CDS            EGFP: EGFP is a basic (constitutively fluorescent) green fluorescent protein published in 1996, derived from Aequorea victoria. It is reported to be a rapidly-maturing weak dimer with moderate acid sensitivity.
   1874..2033    +  polyA_signal   CaMV poly(A) signal (fragment): cauliflower mosaic virus polyadenylation signal
   2165..2189    +  protein_bind   loxP (fragment): Cre-mediated recombination occurs in the 8-bp core sequence (GCATACAT). Cre recombinase
   2227..2245    -  promoter       T7 promoter: promoter for bacteriophage T7 RNA polymerase
   2366..3025    -  CDS            CmR: chloramphenicol acetyltransferase; cat; confers resistance to chloramphenicol
   3032..3066    -  CDS            GmR (fragment): gentamycin acetyltransferase; aacC1; confers resistance to gentamycin
   3077..3218    +  CDS            bla(M) (fragment): β-lactamase lacking the signal sequence; bla(M); allows cytosolic expression of β-lactamase
   3397..3981    +  rep_origin     ori: high-copy-number ColE1/pMB1/pBR322/pUC origin of replication
   4167..4305    -  misc_feature   bom: basis of mobility region from pBR322
   4409..4443    -  CDS            rop (fragment): Rop protein, which maintains plasmids at low copy number; rop
   4449..4540    +  CDS            lacI (fragment): lac repressor; lacI; The lac repressor binds to the lac operator to inhibit transcription in E. coli. This inhibition can be relieved by adding lactose or isopropyl-β-D-thiogalactopyranoside (IPTG).
   4553..4574    +  protein_bind   CAP binding site: CAP binding activates transcription in the presence of cAMP. E. coli catabolite activator protein
   4589..4619    +  promoter       lac promoter: promoter for the E. coli lac operon
   4627..4643    +  protein_bind   lac operator: The lac repressor binds to the lac operator to inhibit transcription in E. coli. This inhibition can be relieved by adding lactose or isopropyl-β-D-thiogalactopyranoside (IPTG). lac repressor encoded by lacI
   4690..4845    +  CDS            lacZα (fragment): LacZα fragment of β-galactosidase; lacZ fragment
   4850..4902    +  rep_origin     f1 ori (fragment): f1 bacteriophage origin of replication; arrow indicates direction of (+) strand synthesis
   4912..4929    +  promoter       SP6 promoter (fragment): promoter for bacteriophage SP6 RNA polymerase
   4942..4975    +  protein_bind   loxP: Cre-mediated recombination occurs in the 8-bp core sequence (GCATACAT). Cre recombinase
>Addgene plasmid #183152 | pYL322d1/eGFP-C | addgene full sequence | sequence record 360087 | Addgene NGS Result
GTTTAAACCATTACTCGCATCCATTCTCAGGCTGTCTCGTCTCGTCTCGGCGCGCCCCAGGATACATAGA
TTACCACAACTCCGAGCCCTTCCACCGCGCCTTACCGGTCAACATGTGGAGCACGACACACTTGTCTACT
CCAAAAATATCAAAGATACAGTCTCAGAAGACCAAAGGGCAATTGAGACTTTTCAACAAAGGGTAATATC
CGGAAACCTCCTCGGATTCCATTGCCCAGCTATCTGTCACTTTATTGTGAAGATAGTGGAAAAGGAAGGT
GGCTCCTACAAATGCCATCATTGCGATAAAGGAAAGGCCATCGTTGAAGATGCCTCTGCCGACAGTGGTC
CCAAAGATGGACCCCCACCCACGAGGAGCATCGTGGAAAAAGAAGACGTTCCAACCACGTCTTCAAAGCA
AGTGGATTGATGTGATAACATGGTGGAGCACGACACACTTGTCTACTCCAAAAATATCAAAGATACAGTC
TCAGAAGACCAAAGGGCAATTGAGACTTTTCAACAAAGGGTAATATCCGGAAACCTCCTCGGATTCCATT
GCCCAGCTATCTGTCACTTTATTGTGAAGATAGTGGAAAAGGAAGGTGGCTCCTACAAATGCCATCATTG
CGATAAAGGAAAGGCCATCGTTGAAGATGCCTCTGCCGACAGTGGTCCCAAAGATGGACCCCCACCCACG
AGGAGCATCGTGGAAAAAGAAGACGTTCCAACCACGTCTTCAAAGCAAGTGGATTGATGTGATATCTCCA
CTGACGTAAGGGATGACGCACAATCCCACTATCCTTCGCAAGACCCTTCCTCTATATAAGGAAGTTCATT
TCATTTGGAGAGGACGTCGAGAGTTCTCAACACAACATATACAAAACAAACGAATCTCAAGCAATCAAGC
ATTCTACTTCTATTGCAGCAATTTAAATCATTTCTTTTAAAGCAAAAGCAATTTTCTGAAAATTTTCACC
ATTTACGAACGATAGCCATGGGCACTAGTATGGTGAGCAAGGGCGAGGAGCTGTTCACCGGGGTGGTGCC
CATCCTGGTCGAGCTGGACGGCGACGTAAACGGCCACAAGTTCAGCGTGTCCGGCGAGGGCGAGGGCGAT
GCCACCTACGGCAAGCTGACCCTGAAGTTCATCTGCACCACCGGCAAGCTGCCCGTGCCCTGGCCCACCC
TCGTGACCACCCTGACCTACGGCGTGCAGTGCTTCAGCCGCTACCCCGACCACATGAAGCAGCACGACTT
CTTCAAGTCCGCCATGCCCGAAGGCTACGTCCAGGAGCGCACCATCTTCTTCAAGGACGACGGCAACTAC
AAGACCCGCGCCGAGGTGAAGTTCGAGGGCGACACCCTGGTGAACCGCATCGAGCTGAAGGGCATCGACT
TCAAGGAGGACGGCAACATCCTGGGGCACAAGCTGGAGTACAACTACAACAGCCACAACGTCTATATCAT
GGCCGACAAGCAGAAGAACGGCATCAAGGTGAACTTCAAGATCCGCCACAACATCGAGGACGGCAGCGTG
CAGCTCGCCGACCACTACCAGCAGAACACCCCCATCGGCGACGGCCCCGTGCTGCTGCCCGACAACCACT
ACCTGAGCACCCAGTCCGCCCTGAGCAAAGACCCCAACGAGAAGCGCGATCACATGGTCCTGCTGGAGTT
CGTGACCGCCGCCGGGATCACTCTCGGCATGGACGAGCTGTACAAGCAGAGCCAACTCCCTTTACAACCT
CACTCAAGTCCGTTAGAGCCCGGGCTCGTTCGCTGCCACCTAAGAATACTCTACGGTCACATACCCTGAT
CTAGAGTCCGCAAAAATCACCAGTCTCTCTCTACAAATCTATCTCTCTCTATTTTTCTCCAGAATAATGT
GTGAGTAGTTCCCAGATAAGGGAATTAGGGTTCTTATAGGGTTTCGCTCATGTGTTGAGCATATAAGAAA
CCCTTAGTATGTATTTGTATTTGTAAAATACTTCTATCAATAAAATTTCTAATTCCTAAAACCAAAATCC
AGTGACGCTGGGAGTTCGTAGACGGAAACAAACGCAGAATCCAAGCCTGCAGGGTTCCTTATCATCTGGC
GAATCGGACCCACAAGAGCACTGGTTTAAACGCGGCCGCATAAGGCCGGCCTTGCCCTAGTTCCTATAGC
CTACATTATACGAAGTTATACTAGGGATAACAGGGTAATTCAGATCTCAGCGCGCCCCTATAGTGAGTCG
TATTACGAATGGGAGCAATATTGTGCTTAGTGCATCTAACGCTTGAGTTAAGCCGCGCCGCGAAGCGGCG
TCGGCTTGAACGAATTTCTAGCTAGAGGATCGCACCAATAACTGCCTTAAAAAAATTACGCCCCGCCCTG
CCACTCATCGCAGTACTGTTGTAATTCATTAAGCATTCTGCCGACATGGAAGCCATCACAAACGGCATGA
TGAACCTGAATCGCCAGCGGCATCAGCACCTTGTCGCCTTGCGTATAATATTTGCCCATTGTGAAAACGG
GGGCGAAGAAGTTGTCCATATTGGCCACGTTTAAATCAAAACTGGTGAAACTCACCCAGGGATTGGCTGA
GACGAAAAACATATTCTCAATAAACCCTTTAGGGAAATAGGCCAGGTTTTCACCGTAACACGCCACATCT
TGCGAATATATGTGTAAAAACTGCCGGAAATCGTCGTGGTATTCACTCCAGAGCGATGAAAACGTTTCAG
TTTGCTCATGGAAAACGGTGTAACAAGGGTGAACACTATCCCATATCACCAGCTCACCGTCTTTCATTGC
CATACGGAAYTCCGGATGAGCATTCATCAGGCGGGCAAGAATGTGAATAAAGGCCGGATAAAACTTGTGC
TTACTTTTCTTTACGGTCTTTAAAAAGGCCGTAATATCCAGCTGAACGGTCTGGTTATAGGTACATTGAG
CAACTGACTGAAATGCCTCAAAATGTTCTTTACGATGCCATTGGGATATATCAACGGTGGTATATCCAGT
GATTTTTTTCTCCATGATGTTTAACTTTGTTTTAGGGCGACTGCCCTGCTGCGTAATATTGAAGGTTCTC
GCGGTATCATTGCAGCACTGGGGCCAGATGGTAAGCCCTCCCGTATCGTAGTTATCTACACGACGGGAGT
CAGGCAACTATGGATGAACGAAATAGACAGATCGCTGAGATAGGTGCCTCACTGATTAAGCATTGGTAAC
TGTCAGACCAAGTTTACTCATATATACTTTAGATTGATTTAAAACTTCATTTTTAATTTAAAAGGATCTA
GGTGAAGATCCTTTTTGATAATCTACGCGTGCATGACCAAAATCCCTTAACGTGAGTTTTCGTTCCACTG
AGCGTCAGACCCCGTAGAAAAGATCAAAGGATCTTCTTGAGATCCTTTTTTTCTGCGCGTAATCTGCTGC
TTGCAAACAAACCACCGCTACCAGCGGTGGTTTGTTTGCCGGATCAAGAGCTACCAACTCTTTTTCCGAA
GGTAACTGGCTTCAGCAGAGCGCAGATACCAAATACTGTCCTTCTAGTGTAGCCGTAGTTAGGCCACCAC
TTCAAGAACTCTGTAGCACCGCCTACATACCTCGCTCTGCTAATCCTGTTACCAGTGGCTGCTGCCAGTG
GCGATAAGTCGTGTCTTACCGGGTTGGACTCAAGACGATAGTTACCGGATAAGGCGCAGCGGTCGGGCTG
AACGGGGGGTTCGTGCACACAGCCCAGCTTGGAGCGAACGACCTACACCGAACTGAGATACCTACAGCGT
GAGCTATGAGAAAGCGCCACGCTTCCCGAAGGGAGAAAGGCGGACAGGTATCCGGTAAGCGGCAGGGTCG
GAACAGGAGAGCGCACGAGGGAGCTTCCAGGGGGAAACGCCTGGTATCTTTATAGTCCTGTCGGGTTTCG
CCACCTCTGACTTGAGCGTCGATTTTTGTGATGCTCGTCAGGGGGGCGGAGCCTATGGAAAAACGCCAGC
AACGCGGCCTTTTTACGGTTCCTGGCCTTTTGCTGGCCTTTTGCTCACATGTTCTTTCCTGCGTTATCCC
CTGATTCTGTGGATAACCGTATTACCGCCTTTGAGTGAGCTGATACCGCTCGCCGCAGCCGAACGACCGA
GCGCAGCGAGTCAGTGAGCGAGGAAGCGGAAGAGCGCCTGATGCGGTATTTTCTCCTTACGCATCTGTGC
GGTATTTCACACCGCATATGGTGCACTCTCAGTACAATCTGCTCTGATGCCGCATAGTTAAGCCAGTATA
CACTCCGCTATCGCTACGTGACTGGGTCATGGCTGYGCCCCGACACCCGCCAACACCCGCTGACGCGCCC
TGACGGGCTTGTCTGCTCCCGGCATCCGCTTACAGACAAGCTGTGACCGTCTCCGGGAGCTGCATGTGTC
AGAGGTTTTCACCGTCATCACCGAAACGCGCGACGCGTCGCCCAATACGCAAACCGCCTCTCCCCGCGCG
TTGGCCGATTCATTAATGCAGCTGGCACGACAGGTTTCCCGACTGGAAAGCGGGCAGTGAGCGCAACGCA
ATTAATGTGAGTTAGCTCACTCATTAGGCACCCCAGGCTTTACACTTTATGCTTCCGGCTCGTATGTTGT
GTGGAATTGTGAGCGGATAACAATTTCACACAGGAAACAGCTATGACCATGATTACGCCAGATATCATGT
CACTGGCCGTCGTTTTACAACGTCGTGACTGGGAAAACCCTGGCGTTACCCAACTTAATCGCCTTGCAGC
ACATCCCCCTTTCGCCAGCTGGCGTAATAGCGAAGAGGCCCGCACCGATCGCCCTTCCCAACAGTTGCGC
AGCCTGAATGGCGAATGGGACGCGCCCTGTAGCGGCGCATTAAGCGCGGCGGGTGTGGTGGTTACGCGCA
GCTAAGATATCATTTAGGTGACACTATAGCCAAGCGCGCTCATAACTTCGTATAGCATACATTATACGAA
GTTATCAGATCTAATACTGCCATTTCATTACCTCTTTCTCCGCACCCGACATAGATGCAATAACTTCGTA
TAGGCTAATTTATACGATGTAGGAGATCGATGCATTGCGGCCGCTAGCTC
